Addgene plasmid #160296: pCY5n
Purpose: Yeast CRISPR plasmid targeting the natMX cassette
Depositing lab: Amir Aharoni. Depositing organization: Ben-Gurion University. Publication: Marker-free genetic manipulations in yeast using CRISPR/CAS9 system. Soreanu I, Hendler A, Dahan D, Dovrat D, Aharoni A. Curr Genet. 2018 Oct;64(5):1129-1139. doi: 10.1007/s00294-018-0831-y. Epub 2018 Apr 6. PubMed 29626221.
Backbone
  Vector backbone: pCAS (Addgene #60847)
  Backbone manufacturer: Jamie Cate
  Total vector size (bp): 10151
  Vector type: CRISPR
  Selectable markers: URA3
Growth in bacteria
  Bacterial resistance: Ampicillin, 100 μg/mL
  Growth temperature: 37°C
  Growth strain: DH5alpha
  Copy number: High Copy
Gene/Insert 1
  Gene/Insert name: sgRNA expression cassette (with guide targeting nat: GTACCGCACCAGTGTCCCGG)
  Species: Synthetic
  Insert size (bp): 379
Gene/Insert 2
  Gene/Insert name: URA3 selection cassette
  Species: S. cerevisiae (budding yeast)
  Insert size (bp): 1385
Gene/Insert 3
  Gene/Insert name: sgRNA expression cassette (without guide)
  Species: Synthetic
  Insert size (bp): 365
Gene/Insert 4
  Gene/Insert name: Cas9
  Species: Streptococcus pyogenes
  Insert size (bp): 4176
  Tag / fusion protein: SV40 NLS (C terminal on insert); 8xHis-tag (C terminal on insert)
Terms and licenses: Academic/Nonprofit Terms; Industry Terms: Not Available to Industry
How to cite: pCY5n was a gift from Amir Aharoni (Addgene plasmid # 160296 ; http://n2t.net/addgene:160296 ; RRID:Addgene_160296)
