[The description below was written by a language model from this plasmid's Addgene catalogue record and pLannotate feature annotations shown in this document.]
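Description:
pCY5n is a yeast CRISPR/Cas9 plasmid of about 10.1 kb, derived from the pCAS backbone and designed to cut the natMX (nourseothricin resistance) cassette in Saccharomyces cerevisiae. It is a shuttle vector. A high-copy ColE1/pUC-type origin and an ampicillin resistance gene (bla, with its own promoter) support propagation in E. coli, while a 2μ origin maintains it episomally in yeast. Yeast selection relies on a URA3 cassette with its native promoter. Because URA3 can be counterselected with 5-fluoroorotic acid, the plasmid can in principle be removed from cells after editing.

The payload comprises Streptococcus pyogenes Cas9 and two sgRNA expression cassettes. Cas9 carries a C-terminal SV40 nuclear localisation signal and a polyhistidine tag (recorded as 8xHis) and is followed by the CYC1 terminator. The Cas9 promoter is not named in the record, although an annotated yeast genomic fragment lies immediately upstream of the coding sequence. Each sgRNA cassette begins with a tRNA element, which in pCAS-type designs drives RNA polymerase III transcription, and ends in the S. pyogenes gRNA scaffold. In the first cassette, a 20-nucleotide spacer matching the nat1 acetyltransferase gene sits directly upstream of the scaffold. The second cassette has no guide, which presumably leaves room to add a second, user-chosen target.

The associated publication describes marker-free genetic manipulation in yeast. A natMX-directed guide fits that aim, since one plasmid can cleave any locus already marked with natMX and so allow the marker to be replaced or removed by repair with donor DNA. The sequenced record (10,133 nt) is slightly shorter than the stated vector size.
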