Features (pLannotate 1.2.2; 17 found; start..end, strand, type, name):
     43..131     +  ncRNA          tRNA: Accession: RF00005 - tRNA
    205..225     +  CDS            NrsR (fragment): nourseothricin acetyltransferase; Streptomyces noursei nat1; confers resistance to nourseothricin
    225..300     +  misc_RNA       gRNA scaffold: guide RNA scaffold for the Streptococcus pyogenes CRISPR/Cas9 system
    400..613     +  promoter       URA3 promoter: S. cerevisiae URA3
    614..1417    +  CDS            URA3: orotidine-5'-phosphate decarboxylase, required for uracil biosynthesis; S. cerevisiae URA3; yeast auxotrophic marker, counterselectable with 5-fluoroorotic acid (5-FOA)
   1496..1547    +  misc_feature   bom (fragment): basis of mobility region from pBR322
   1548..1785    -  rep_origin     M13 ori (fragment) (sequence partly withheld): M13 bacteriophage origin of replication; arrow indicates direction of (+) strand synthesis
   1794..1898    +  promoter       AmpR promoter: bla
   1899..2759    +  CDS            AmpR: β-lactamase; bla; confers resistance to ampicillin, carbenicillin, and related antibiotics
   2904..2992    +  ncRNA          tRNA: Accession: RF00005 - tRNA
   3072..3147    +  misc_RNA       gRNA scaffold: guide RNA scaffold for the Streptococcus pyogenes CRISPR/Cas9 system
   3375..3788    -  CDS            YJC7_YEAST: Protein predicted: Swiss-Prot protein existence level 4. From Saccharomyces cerevisiae (strain ATCC 204508 / S288c) (Baker's yeast).
   3943..8046    +  CDS            cas9: CAS9_STRP1 - Also known as csn1 From Streptococcus pyogenes serotype M1.
   8095..8115    +  CDS            7xHis: 6xHis affinity tag
   8119..8308    +  terminator     CYC1 terminator: S. cerevisiae CYC1; transcription terminator for CYC1
   8365..8953    -  rep_origin     ori: high-copy-number ColE1/pMB1/pBR322/pUC origin of replication
   8977..2       -  rep_origin     2μ ori (across the origin): yeast 2μ plasmid origin of replication
>Addgene plasmid #160296 | pCY5n | addgene full sequence | sequence record 464604 | Addgene NGS Result
GTATATGTGTTATGTAGTATACTCTTTCTTCAACAATTAAATACTCTCGGTAGCCAAGTTGGTTTAAGGC
GCAAGACTGTAATTTATCACTACGAAATCTTGAGATCGGGCGTTCGACTCGCCCCCGGGAGAGATGGCCG
GCATGGTCCCAGCCTCCTCGCTGGCGCCGGCTGGGCAACACCTTCGGGTGGCGAATGGGACTTTGTACCG
CACCAGTGTCCCGGGTTTTAGAGCTAGAAATAGCAAGTTAAAATAAGGCTAGTCCGTTATCAACTTGAAA
AAGTGGCACCGAGTCGGTGCTTTTTTTATTTTTTGTCACTATTGTTATGTAAAATGCCACCTCTGACAGT
ATGGAACGCAAACTTCTGTCTAGTGGATATAGGTCTAGAGATCTACCGGTTCAATTCATCATTTTTTTTA
TTCTTTTTTTTGATTTCGGTTTCCTTGAAATTTTTTTGATTCGGTAATCTCCGAACAGAAGGAAGAACGA
AGGAAGGAGCACAGACTTAGATTGGTATATATACGCATATGTAGTGTTGAAGAAACATGAAATTGCCCAG
TATTCTTAACCCAACTGCACAGAACAAAAACCTGCAGGAAACGAAGATAAATCATGTCGAAAGCTACATA
TAAGGAACGTGCTGCTACTCATCCTAGTCCTGTTGCTGCCAAGCTATTTAATATCATGCACGAAAAGCAA
ACAAACTTGTGTGCTTCATTGGATGTTCGTACCACCAAGGAATTACTGGAGTTAGTTGAAGCATTAGGTC
CCAAAATTTGTTTACTAAAAACACATGTGGATATCTTGACTGATTTTTCCATGGAGGGCACAGTTAAGCC
GCTAAAGGCATTATCCGCCAAGTACAATTTTTTACTCTTCGAAGACAGAAAATTTGCTGACATTGGTAAT
ACAGTCAAATTGCAGTACTCTGCGGGTGTATACAGAATAGCAGAATGGGCAGACATTACGAATGCACACG
GTGTGGTGGGCCCAGGTATTGTTAGCGGTTTGAAGCAGGCGGCAGAAGAAGTAACAAAGGAACCTAGAGG
CCTTTTGATGTTAGCAGAATTGTCATGCAAGGGCTCCCTATCTACTGGAGAATATACTAAGGGTACTGTT
GACATTGCGAAGAGCGACAAAGATTTTGTTATCGGCTTTATTGCTCAAAGAGACATGGGTGGAAGAGATG
AAGGTTACGATTGGTTGATTATGACACCCGGTGTGGGTTTAGATGACAAGGGAGACGCATTGGGTCAACA
GTATAGAACCGTGGATGATGTGGTCTCTACAGGATCTGACATTATTATTGTTGGAAGAGGACTATTTGCA
AAGGGAAGGGATGCTAAGGTAGAGGGTGAACGTTACAGAAAAGCAGGCTGGGAAGCATATTTGAGAAGAT
GCGGCCAGCAAAACTAAAAAACTGTATTATAAGTAAATGCATGTATACTAAACTCACAAATTAGAGCTTC
AATTTAATTATATCAGTTATTACCCTATGCGGTGTGAAATACCGCACAGATGCGTAAGGAGAAAATACCG
CATCAGGAAATTGTAAGCGTTAATATTTTGTTAAAATTCGCGTTAAATTTTTGTTAAATCAGCTCATTTT
TTAACCAATAGGCCGAAATCGGCAAAATCCCTTATAAATCAAAAGAATAGACCGAGATAGGGT
[37 nt withheld, positions 1674-1710]
AAAGAACGTGGACTCCAACGTCAAAGG
[48 nt withheld, positions 1738-1785]
GCGGCCGCCGCGGAACCCCTATTTGTTTATTTTTCTAAATACATTCAAATATGTATCCGCTCATGAGACA
ATAACCCTGATAAATGCTTCAATAATATTGAAAAAGGAAGAGTATGAGTATTCAACATTTCCGTGTCGCC
CTTATTCCCTTTTTTGCGGCATTTTGCCTTCCTGTTTTTGCTCACCCAGAAACGCTGGTGAAAGTAAAAG
ATGCTGAAGATCAGTTGGGTGCACGAGTGGGTTACATCGAACTGGATCTCAACAGCGGTAAGATCCTTGA
GAGTTTTCGCCCCGAAGAACGTTTTCCAATGATGAGCACTTTTAAAGTTCTGCTATGTGGCGCGGTATTA
TCCCGTATTGACGCCGGGCAAGAGCAACTCGGTCGCCGCATACACTATTCTCAGAATGACTTGGTTGAGT
ACTCACCAGTCACAGAAAAGCATCTTACGGATGGCATGACAGTAAGAGAATTATGCAGTGCTGCCATAAC
CATGAGTGATAACACTGCGGCCAACTTACTTCTGACAACGATCGGAGGACCGAAGGAGCTAACCGCTTTT
TTGCACAACATGGGGGATCATGTAACTCGCCTTGATCGTTGGGAACCGGAGCTGAATGAAGCCATACCAA
ACGACGAGCGTGACACCACGATGCCTGTAGCAATGGCAACAACGTTGCGCAAACTATTAACTGGCGAACT
ACTTACTCTAGCTTCCCGGCAACAATTAATAGACTGGATGGAGGCGGATAAAGTTGCAGGACCACTTCTG
CGCTCGGCCCTTCCGGCTGGCTGGTTTATTGCTGATAAATCTGGAGCCGGTGAGCGTGGGTCTCGCGGTA
TCATTGCAGCACTGGGGCCAGATGGTAAGCCCTCCCGTATCGTAGTTATCTACACGACGGGGAGTCAGGC
AACTATGGATGAACGAAATAGACAGATCGCTGAGATAGGTGCCTCACTGATTAAGCATTGGTAACTGTCA
GACCAAGTTTACTCATATATACTTTAGATTGATTTAAAACTTCATTTTTAATTTAAAAGGATCTAGGTGA
AGATCCTTTTTGATAATCTTAATTAAGTATATGTGTTATGTAGTATACTCTTTCTTCAACAATTAAATAC
TCTCGGTAGCCAAGTTGGTTTAAGGCGCAAGACTGTAATTTATCACTACGAAATCTTGAGATCGGGCGTT
CGACTCGCCCCCGGGAGAGATGGCCGGCATGGTCCCAGCCTCCTCGCTGGCGCCGGCTGGGCAACACCTT
CGGGTGGCGAATGGGACTTTGTTAACGTTTTAGAGCTAGAAATAGCAAGTTAAAATAAGGCTAGTCCGTT
ATCAACTTGAAAAAGTGGCACCGAGTCGGTGCTTTTTTTATTTTTTGTCACTATTGTTATGTAAAATGCC
ACCTCTGACAGTATGGAACGCAAACTTCTGTCTAGTGGATACTCGAGAACCCTTAATAGTCGAACAAGAA
GCAGGCAAAGTTTAGAGCACTGCCCCTCCGCACTCAAAAAAGAAAAAACTAGGAGGAAAATAAAATTCTC
AACCACACAAACACATAAACACATACAAATACAAATACAAGCTTATTTACTTGACATCGCGCGATCTTCC
ACTATTCAGCGCCGTCCGCCCTCTCTCGTGTTTTTTGTTTACGCGACAACTATGCGAAATCCGGAGCAAC
GGGCAACCGTTTGGGGAAAGACCACACCCACGCGCGATCGCCATGGCAACGAGGTCGCACACGCCCCACA
CCCAGACCTCCCTGCGAGCGGGCATGGGTACAATGTCCCCGTTGCCACAGACACCACTTCGTAGCACAGC
GCAGAGCGTAGCGTGTTGTTGCTGCTGACAAAAGAAAATTTTTCTTAGCAAAGCAAAGGAGGGGAAGCAC
GGGCAGATAGCACCGTACCATACCCTTGGAAACTCGAAATGAACGAAGCAGGAAATGAGAGAATGAGAGT
TTTGTAGGTATATATAGCGGTAGTGTTTGCGCGTTACCATCATCTTCTGGATCTATCTATTGTTCTTTTC
CTCATCACTTTCCCCTTTTTCGCTCTTCTTCTTGTCTTTTATTTCTTTCTTTTTTTTAATTGTTCCCTCG
ATTGGCTATCTACCAAAGAATCCAAACTTAATACACGTATTTATTTGTCCAATTACCATGGATAAGAAAT
ACTCAATAGGCTTAGATATCGGCACAAATAGCGTCGGATGGGCGGTGATCACTGATGAATATAAGGTTCC
GTCTAAAAAGTTCAAGGTTCTGGGAAATACAGACCGCCACAGTATCAAAAAAAATCTTATAGGGGCTCTT
TTATTTGACAGTGGAGAGACAGCGGAAGCGACTCGTCTCAAACGGACAGCTCGTAGAAGGTATACACGTC
GGAAGAATCGTATTTGTTATCTACAGGAGATTTTTTCAAATGAGATGGCGAAAGTAGATGATAGTTTCTT
TCATCGACTTGAAGAGTCTTTTTTGGTGGAAGAAGACAAGAAGCATGAACGTCATCCTATTTTTGGAAAT
ATAGTAGATGAAGTTGCTTATCATGAGAAATATCCAACTATCTATCATCTGCGAAAAAAATTGGTAGATT
CTACTGATAAAGCGGATTTGCGCTTAATCTATTTGGCCTTAGCGCATATGATTAAGTTTCGTGGTCATTT
TTTGATTGAGGGAGATTTAAATCCTGATAATAGTGATGTGGACAAACTATTTATCCAGTTGGTACAAACC
TACAATCAATTATTTGAAGAAAACCCTATTAACGCAAGTGGAGTAGATGCTAAAGCGATTCTTTCTGCAC
GATTGAGTAAATCAAGACGATTAGAAAATCTCATTGCTCAGCTCCCCGGTGAGAAGAAAAATGGCTTATT
TGGGAATCTCATTGCTTTGTCATTGGGTTTGACCCCTAATTTTAAATCAAATTTTGATTTGGCAGAAGAT
GCTAAATTACAGCTTTCAAAAGATACTTACGATGATGATTTAGATAATTTATTGGCGCAAATTGGAGATC
AATATGCTGATTTGTTTTTGGCAGCTAAGAATTTATCAGATGCTATTTTACTTTCAGATATCCTAAGAGT
AAATACTGAAATAACTAAGGCTCCCCTATCAGCTTCAATGATTAAACGCTACGATGAACATCATCAAGAC
TTGACTCTTTTAAAAGCTTTAGTTCGACAACAACTTCCAGAAAAGTATAAAGAAATCTTTTTTGATCAAT
CAAAAAACGGATATGCAGGTTATATTGATGGGGGAGCTAGCCAAGAAGAATTTTATAAATTTATCAAACC
AATTTTAGAAAAAATGGATGGTACTGAGGAATTATTGGTGAAACTAAATCGTGAAGATTTGCTGCGCAAG
CAACGGACCTTTGACAACGGCTCTATTCCCCATCAAATTCACTTGGGTGAGCTGCATGCTATTTTGAGAA
GACAAGAAGACTTTTATCCATTTTTAAAAGACAATCGTGAGAAGATTGAAAAAATCTTGACTTTTCGAAT
TCCTTATTATGTTGGTCCATTGGCGCGTGGCAATAGTCGTTTTGCATGGATGACTCGGAAGTCTGAAGAA
ACAATTACCCCATGGAATTTTGAAGAAGTTGTCGATAAAGGTGCTTCAGCTCAATCATTTATTGAACGCA
TGACAAACTTTGATAAAAATCTTCCAAATGAAAAAGTACTACCAAAACATAGTTTGCTTTATGAGTATTT
TACGGTTTATAACGAATTGACAAAGGTCAAATATGTTACTGAAGGAATGCGAAAACCAGCATTTCTTTCA
GGTGAACAGAAGAAAGCCATTGTTGATTTACTCTTCAAAACAAATCGAAAAGTAACCGTTAAGCAATTAA
AAGAAGATTATTTCAAAAAAATAGAATGTTTTGATAGTGTTGAAATTTCAGGAGTTGAAGATAGATTTAA
TGCTTCATTAGGTACCTACCATGATTTGCTAAAAATTATTAAAGATAAAGATTTTTTGGATAATGAAGAA
AATGAAGATATCTTAGAGGATATTGTTTTAACATTGACCTTATTTGAAGATAGGGAGATGATTGAGGAAA
GACTTAAAACATATGCTCACCTCTTTGATGATAAGGTGATGAAACAGCTTAAACGTCGCCGTTATACTGG
TTGGGGACGTTTGTCTCGAAAATTGATTAATGGTATTAGGGATAAGCAATCTGGCAAAACAATATTAGAT
TTTTTGAAATCAGATGGTTTTGCCAATCGCAATTTTATGCAGCTGATCCATGATGATAGTTTGACATTTA
AAGAAGACATTCAAAAAGCACAAGTGTCTGGACAAGGCGATAGTTTACATGAACATATTGCAAATTTAGC
TGGTAGCCCTGCTATTAAAAAAGGTATTTTACAGACTGTAAAAGTTGTTGATGAATTGGTCAAAGTAATG
GGGCGGCATAAGCCAGAAAATATCGTTATTGAAATGGCACGTGAAAATCAGACAACTCAAAAGGGCCAGA
AAAATTCGCGAGAGCGTATGAAACGAATCGAAGAAGGTATCAAAGAATTAGGAAGTCAGATTCTTAAAGA
GCATCCTGTTGAAAATACTCAATTGCAAAATGAAAAGCTCTATCTCTATTATCTCCAAAATGGAAGAGAC
ATGTATGTGGACCAAGAATTAGATATTAATCGTTTAAGTGATTATGATGTCGATCACATTGTTCCACAAA
GTTTCCTTAAAGACGATTCAATAGACAATAAGGTCTTAACGCGTTCTGATAAAAATCGTGGTAAATCGGA
TAACGTTCCAAGTGAAGAAGTAGTCAAAAAGATGAAAAACTATTGGAGACAACTTCTAAACGCCAAGTTA
ATCACTCAACGTAAGTTTGATAATTTAACGAAAGCTGAACGTGGAGGTTTGAGTGAACTTGATAAAGCTG
GTTTTATCAAACGCCAATTGGTTGAAACTCGCCAAATCACTAAGCATGTGGCACAAATTTTGGATAGTCG
CATGAATACTAAATACGATGAAAATGATAAACTTATTCGAGAGGTTAAAGTGATTACCTTAAAATCTAAA
TTAGTTTCTGACTTCCGAAAAGATTTCCAATTCTATAAAGTACGTGAGATTAACAATTACCATCATGCCC
ATGATGCGTATCTAAATGCCGTCGTTGGAACTGCTTTGATTAAGAAATATCCAAAACTTGAATCGGAGTT
TGTCTATGGTGATTATAAAGTTTATGATGTTCGTAAAATGATTGCTAAGTCTGAGCAAGAAATAGGCAAA
GCAACCGCAAAATATTTCTTTTACTCTAATATCATGAACTTCTTCAAAACAGAAATTACACTTGCAAATG
GAGAGATTCGCAAACGCCCTCTAATCGAAACTAATGGGGAAACTGGAGAAATTGTCTGGGATAAAGGGCG
AGATTTTGCCACAGTGCGCAAAGTATTGTCCATGCCCCAAGTCAATATTGTCAAGAAAACAGAAGTACAG
ACAGGCGGATTCTCCAAGGAGTCAATTTTACCAAAAAGAAATTCGGACAAGCTTATTGCTCGTAAAAAAG
ACTGGGATCCAAAAAAATATGGTGGTTTTGATAGTCCAACGGTAGCTTATTCAGTCCTAGTGGTTGCTAA
GGTGGAAAAAGGGAAATCGAAGAAGTTAAAATCCGTTAAAGAGTTACTAGGGATCACAATTATGGAAAGA
AGTTCCTTTGAAAAAAATCCGATTGACTTTTTAGAAGCTAAAGGATATAAGGAAGTTAAAAAAGACTTAA
TCATTAAACTACCTAAATATAGTCTTTTTGAGTTAGAAAACGGTCGTAAACGGATGCTGGCTAGTGCCGG
AGAATTACAAAAAGGAAATGAGCTGGCTCTGCCAAGCAAATATGTGAATTTTTTATATTTAGCTAGTCAT
TATGAAAAGTTGAAGGGTAGTCCAGAAGATAACGAACAAAAACAATTGTTTGTGGAGCAGCATAAGCATT
ATTTAGATGAGATTATTGAGCAAATCAGTGAATTTTCTAAGCGTGTTATTTTAGCAGATGCCAATTTAGA
TAAAGTTCTTAGTGCATATAACAAACATAGAGACAAACCAATACGTGAACAAGCAGAAAATATTATTCAT
TTATTTACGTTGACGAATCTTGGAGCTCCCGCTGCTTTTAAATATTTTGATACAACAATTGATCGTAAAC
GATATACGTCTACAAAAGAAGTTTTAGATGCCACTCTTATCCATCAATCCATCACTGGTCTTTATGAAAC
ACGCATTGATTTGAGTCAGCTAGGAGGTGACGGTGGAGGGCCAAAAAAGAAAAGAAAAGTTGAAGATGCT
TCTGCTCATCATCACCATCACCATCACCATTAAATCCGCTCTAACCGAAAAGGAAGGAGTTAGACAACCT
GAAGTCTAGGTCCCTATTTATTTTTTTATAGTTATGTTAGTATTAAGAACGTTATTTATATTTCAAATTT
TTCTTTTTTTTCTGTACAGACGCGTGTACGCATGTAACATTATACTGAAAACCTTGCTTGAGAAGGTTTT
GGGACGCTCGAAGTGAGCAAAAGGCCAGCAAAAGGCCAGGAACCGTAAAAAGGCCGCGTTGCTGGCGTTT
TTCCATAGGCTCCGCCCCCCTGACGAGCATCACAAAAATCGACGCTCAAGTCAGAGGTGGCGAAACCCGA
CAGGACTATAAAGATACCAGGCGTTTCCCCCTGGAAGCTCCCTCGTGCGCTCTCCTGTTCCGACCCTGCC
GCTTACCGGATACCTGTCCGCCTTTCTCCCTTCGGGAAGCGTGGCGCTTTCTCATAGCTCACGCTGTAGG
TATCTCAGTTCGGTGTAGGTCGTTCGCTCCAAGCTGGGCTGTGTGCACGAACCCCCCGTTCAGCCCGACC
GCTGCGCCTTATCCGGTAACTATCGTCTTGAGTCCAACCCGGTAAGACACGACTTATCGCCACTGGCAGC
AGCCACTGGTAACAGGATTAGCAGAGCGAGGTATGTAGGCGGTGCTACAGAGTTCTTGAAGTGGTGGCCT
AACTACGGCTACACTAGAAGAACAGTATTTGGTATCTGCGCTCTGCTGAAGCCAGTTACCTTCGGAAAAA
GAGTTGGTAGCTCTTGATCCGGCAAACAAACCACCGCTGGTAGCGGTGGTTTTTTTGTTTGCAAGCAGCA
GATTACGCGCAGAAAAAAAGGATCTCAAGAAGATCCTTTGATCTTTTCTACCGAAGCATCTGTGCTTCAT
TTTGTAGAACAAAAATGCAACGCGAGAGCGCTAATTTTTCAAACAAAGAATCTGAGCTGCATTTTTACAG
AACAGAAATGCAACGCGAAAGCGCTATTTTACCAACGAAGAATCTGTGCTTCATTTTTGTAAAACAAAAA
TGCAACGCGAGAGCGCTAATTTTTCAAACAAAGAATCTGAGCTGCATTTTTACAGAACAGAAATGCAACG
CGAGAGCGCTATTTTACCAACAAAGAATCTATACTTCTTTTTTGTTCTACAAAAATGCATCCCGAGAGCG
CTATTTTTCTAACAAAGCATCTTAGATTACTTTTTTTCTCCTTTGTGCGCTCTATAATGCAGTCTCTTGA
TAACTTTTTGCACTGTAGGTCCGTTAAGGTTAGAAGAAGGCTACTTTGGTGTCTATTTTCTCTTCCATAA
AAAAAGCCTGACTCCACTTCCCGCGTTTACTGATTACTAGCGAAGCTGCGGGTGCATTTTTTCAAGATAA
AGGCATCCCCGATTATATTCTATACCGATGTGGATTGCGCATACTTTGTGAACAGAAAGTGATAGCGTTG
ATGATTCTTCATTGGTCAGAAAATTATGAACGGTTTCTTCTATTTTGTCTCTATATACTACGTATAGGAA
ATGTTTACATTTTCGTATTGTTTTCGATTCACTCTATGAATAGTTCTTACTACAATTTTTTTGTCTAAAG
AGTAATACTAGAGATAAACATAAAAAATGTAGAGGTCGAGTTTAGATGCAAGTTCAAGGAGCGAAAGGTG
GATGGGTAGGTTATATAGGGATATAGCACAGAGATATATAGCAAAGAGATACTTTTGAGCAATGTTTGTG
GAAGCGGTATTCGCAATATTTTAGTAGCCCGTTACAGTCCGGTGCGTTTTTGGTTTTTTGAAAGTGCGTC
TTCAGAGCGCTTTTGGTTTTCAAAAGCGCTCTGAAGTTCCTATACTTTCTAGAGAATAGGAACTTCGGAA
TAGGAACTTCAAAGCGTTTCCGAAAACGAGCGCTTCCGAAAATGCAACGCGAGCTGCGCACATACAGCTC
ACTGTTCACGTCGCACCTATATCTGCGTGTTGCCTGTATATATATATACATGAGAAGAACGGCATAGTGC
GTGTTTATGCTTAAATGC
